>Addgene plasmid #172003 | pGL3-Promoter-hPE(+)-Luc | addgene full sequence | sequence record 337146 | Addgene NGS Result
GGTACCGAGCTCTTACGCGTGCTAGCCCGGGCTCGAGATCTGCGATCTGCATCTCAATTAGTCAGCAACC
ATAGTCCCGCCCCTAACTCCGCCCATCCCGCCCCTAACTCCGCCCAGTTCCGCCCATTCTCCGCCCCATC
GCTGACTAATTTTTTTTATTTATGCAGAGGCCGAGGCCGCCTCGGCCTCTGAGCTATTCCAGAAGTAGTG
AGGAGGCTTTTTTGGAGGCCTAGGCTTTTGCAAAAAGCTTGGCATTCCGGTACTGTTGGTAAAGCCACCA
TGGAAGACGCCAAAAACATAAAGAAAGGCCCGGCGCCATTCTATCCGCTGGAAGATGGAACCGCTGGAGA
GCAACTGCATAAGGCTATGAAGAGATACGCCCTGGTTCCTGGAACAATTGCTTTTACAGATGCACATATC
GAGGTGGACATCACTTACGCTGAGTACTTCGAAATGTCCGTTCGGTTGGCAGAAGCTATGAAACGATATG
GGCTGAATACAAATCACAGAATCGTCGTATGCAGTGAAAACTCTCTTCAATTCTTTATGCCGGTGTTGGG
CGCGTTATTTATCGGAGTTGCAGTTGCGCCCGCGAACGACATTTATAATGAACGTGAATTGCTCAACAGT
ATGGGCATTTCGCAGCCTACCGTGGTGTTCGTTTCCAAAAAGGGGTTGCAAAAAATTTTGAACGTGCAAA
AAAAGCTCCCAATCATCCAAAAAATTATTATCATGGATTCTAAAACGGATTACCAGGGATTTCAGTCGAT
GTACACGTTCGTCACATCTCATCTACCTCCCGGTTTTAATGAATACGATTTTGTGCCAGAGTCCTTCGAT
AGGGACAAGACAATTGCACTGATCATGAACTCCTCTGGATCTACTGGTCTGCCTAAAGGTGTCGCTCTGC
CTCATAGAACTGCCTGCGTGAGATTCTCGCATGCCAGAGATCCTATTTTTGGCAATCAAATCATTCCGGA
TACTGCGATTTTAAGTGTTGTTCCATTCCATCACGGTTTTGGAATGTTTACTACACTCGGATATTTGATA
TGTGGATTTCGAGTCGTCTTAATGTATAGATTTGAAGAAGAGCTGTTTCTGAGGAGCCTTCAGGATTACA
AGATTCAAAGTGCGCTGCTGGTGCCAACCCTATTCTCCTTCTTCGCCAAAAGCACTCTGATTGACAAATA
CGATTTATCTAATTTACACGAAATTGCTTCTGGTGGCGCTCCCCTCTCTAAGGAAGTCGGGGAAGCGGTT
GCCAAGAGGTTCCATCTGCCAGGTATCAGGCAAGGATATGGGCTCACTGAGACTACATCAGCTATTCTGA
TTACACCCGAGGGGGATGATAAACCGGGCGCGGTCGGTAAAGTTGTTCCATTTTTTGAAGCGAAGGTTGT
GGATCTGGATACCGGGAAAACGCTGGGCGTTAATCAAAGAGGCGAACTGTGTGTGAGAGGTCCTATGATT
ATGTCCGGTTATGTAAACAATCCGGAAGCGACCAACGCCTTGATTGACAAGGATGGATGGCTACATTCTG
GAGACATAGCTTACTGGGACGAAGACGAACACTTCTTCATCGTTGACCGCCTGAAGTCTCTGATTAAGTA
CAAAGGCTATCAGGTGGCTCCCGCTGAATTGGAATCCATCTTGCTCCAACACCCCAACATCTTCGACGCA
GGTGTCGCAGGTCTTCCCGACGATGACGCCGGTGAACTTCCCGCCGCCGTTGTTGTTTTGGAGCACGGAA
AGACGATGACGGAAAAAGAGATCGTGGATTACGTCGCCAGTCAAGTAACAACCGCGAAAAAGTTGCGCGG
AGGAGTTGTGTTTGTGGACGAAGTACCGAAAGGTCTTACCGGAAAACTCGACGCAAGAAAAATCAGAGAG
ATCCTCATAAAGGCCAAGAAGGGCGGAAAGATCGCCGTGTAATTCTAGAGTCGGGGCGGCCGGCCGCTTC
GAGCAGACATGATAAGATACATTGATGAGTTTGGACAAACCACAACTAGAATGCAGTGAAAAAAATGCTT
TATTTGTGAAATTTGTGATGCTATTGCTTTATTTGTAACCATTATAAGCTGCAATAAACAAGTTAACAAC
AACAATTGCATTCATTTTATGTTTCAGGTTCAGGGGGAGGTGTGGGAGGTTTTTTAAAGCAAGTAAAACC
TCTACAAATGTGGTAAAATCGATAAGGATCCGTCGACCGATGCCCTTGAGAGCCTTCAACCCAGTCAGCT
CCTTCCGGTGGGCGCGGGGCATGACTATCGTCGCCGCACTTATGACTGTCTTCTTTATCATGCAACTCGT
AGGACAGGTGCCGGCAGCGCTCTTCCGCTTCCTCGCTCACTGACTCGCTGCGCTCGGTCGTTCGGCTGCG
GCGAGCGGTATCAGCTCACTCAAAGGCGGTAATACGGTTATCCACAGAATCAGGGGATAACGCAGGAAAG
AACATGTGAGCAAAAGGCCAGCAAAAGGCCAGGAACCGTAAAAAGGCCGCGTTGCTGGCGTTTTTCCATA
GGCTCCGCCCCCCTGACGAGCATCACAAAAATCGACGCTCAAGTCAGAGGTGGCGAAACCCGACAGGACT
ATAAAGATACCAGGCGTTTCCCCCTGGAAGCTCCCTCGTGCGCTCTCCTGTTCCGACCCTGCCGCTTACC
GGATACCTGTCCGCCTTTCTCCCTTCGGGAAGCGTGGCGCTTTCTCATAGCTCACGCTGTAGGTATCTCA
GTTCGGTGTAGGTCGTTCGCTCCAAGCTGGGCTGTGTGCACGAACCCCCCGTTCAGCCCGACCGCTGCGC
CTTATCCGGTAACTATCGTCTTGAGTCCAACCCGGTAAGACACGACTTATCGCCACTGGCAGCAGCCACT
GGTAACAGGATTAGCAGAGCGAGGTATGTAGGCGGTGCTACAGAGTTCTTGAAGTGGTGGCCTAACTACG
GCTACACTAGAAGAACAGTATTTGGTATCTGCGCTCTGCTGAAGCCAGTTACCTTCGGAAAAAGAGTTGG
TAGCTCTTGATCCGGCAAACAAACCACCGCTGGTAGCGGTGGTTTTTTTGTTTGCAAGCAGCAGATTACG
CGCAGAAAAAAAGGATCTCAAGAAGATCCTTTGATCTTTTCTACGGGGTCTGACGCTCAGTGGAACGAAA
ACTCACGTTAAGGGATTTTGGTCATGAGATTATCAAAAAGGATCTTCACCTAGATCCTTTTAAATTAAAA
ATGAAGTTTTAAATCAATCTAAAGTATATATGAGTAAACTTGGTCTGACAGTTACCAATGCTTAATCAGT
GAGGCACCTATCTCAGCGATCTGTCTATTTCGTTCATCCATAGTTGCCTGACTCCCCGTCGTGTAGATAA
CTACGATACGGGAGGGCTTACCATCTGGCCCCAGTGCTGCAATGATACCGCGAGACCCACGCTCACCGGC
TCCAGATTTATCAGCAATAAACCAGCCAGCCGGAAGGGCCGAGCGCAGAAGTGGTCCTGCAACTTTATCC
GCCTCCATCCAGTCTATTAATTGTTGCCGGGAAGCTAGAGTAAGTAGTTCGCCAGTTAATAGTTTGCGCA
ACGTTGTTGCCATTGCTACAGGCATCGTGGTGTCACGCTCGTCGTTTGGTATGGCTTCATTCAGCTCCGG
TTCCCAACGATCAAGGCGAGTTACATGATCCCCCATGTTGTGCAAAAAAGCGGTTAGCTCCTTCGGTCCT
CCGATCGTTGTCAGAAGTAAGTTGGCCGCAGTGTTATCACTCATGGTTATGGCAGCACTGCATAATTCTC
TTACTGTCATGCCATCCGTAAGATGCTTTTCTGTGACTGGTGAGTACTCAACCAAGTCATTCTGAGAATA
GTGTATGCGGCGACCGAGTTGCTCTTGCCCGGCGTCAATACGGGATAATACCGCGCCACATAGCAGAACT
TTAAAAGTGCTCATCATTGGAAAACGTTCTTCGGGGCGAAAACTCTCAAGGATCTTACCGCTGTTGAGAT
CCAGTTCGATGTAACCCACTCGTGCACCCAACTGATCTTCAGCATCTTTTACTTTCACCAGCGTTTCTGG
GTGAGCAAAAACAGGAAGGCAAAATGCCGCAAAAAAGGGAATAAGGGCGACACGGAAATGTTGAATACTC
ATACTCTTCCTTTTTCAATATTATTGAAGCATTTATCAGGGTTATTGTCTCATGAGCGGATACATATTTG
AATGTATTTAGAAAAATAAACAAATAGGGGTTCCGCGCACATTTCCCCGAAAAGTGCCACCTG
[124 nt withheld, positions 4264-4387]
C
[91 nt withheld, positions 4389-4479]
A
[49 nt withheld, positions 4481-4529]
CCTTTGACGTTGGAGTCCACGTTCTTT
[37 nt withheld, positions 4557-4593]
ACCCTATCTCGGTCTATTCTTTTGATTTATAAGGGATTTTGCCGATTTCGGCCTATTGGTTAAAAAATGA
GCTGATTTAACAAAAATTTAACGCGAATTTTAACAAAATATTAACGCTTACAATTTGCCATTCGCCATTC
AGGCTGCGCAACTGTTGGGAAGGGCGATCGGTGCGGGCCTCTTCGCTATTACGCCAGCCCAAGCTACCAT
GATAAGTAAGTAATATTAAGGTACGGGAGGTACTTGGAGCGGCCGCAATAAAATATCTTTATTTTCATTA
CATCTGTGTGTTGGTTTTTTGTGTGAATCGATAGTACTAACATACGCTCTCCATCAAAACAAAACGAAAC
AAAACAAACTAGCAAAATAGGCTGTCCCCAGTGCAAGTGCAGGTGCCAGAACATTTCTCTATCGATAGGT
ACCCTCCTCTATAAAATGTGGATTTTAAGTAGGCTATTATAGAGGATGATGTGAGGATTTTAAAAGACCA
TGCATCAAAAGTACCTAAGATGAAGCCTGATTTAAGAATGAGCTCAGCAAATGCTAGCTCATTTCCTTGG
ATTAGCCTTTCTACACTGACCCAAGGCTTGCAAGGCAAAGCAAAACTAAATAAAAGCAAAATGAAGTTAA
AAAGCCCAAACAAATAAAAACCAATTTGTTAATTGGGTGTTGGTGGATAAAAAGACTCTGAAAGTACATC
CAGTCAAATTTGAATTTCAGGTAAACTATGAAATTATTTGTAGTATAAGTATATAAGTATGTAGTGTAAG
TATCCCAAGCATTGCATGGGATATACTTACACTCACTAAATTCTTCACTGTTTATTCAAAATTCCAATTT
AACTGGATGTCAGGTATTTCTATTTATTAAACCCGGCAGCCTAGACATGGTAGAATTTAGTAAGCCCAGA
CATGACAGACTCCTGAATAGCCAAGGCACAGAATTCAAAAGAGTCAAATGTGTTTCCAACTTGCTAACTG
CAAAAGCATCAAGGAAAAGGTTGACCCCACCCTCTCTGTCTCTGCCAAGCAAAGAGCCCAGATGGGAAAC
CCCAGGTGAGTGATTTAGCCTCCTGTGCATACTCTATGGGATCCTGGTGCAGAGGTTGCTGGGAAAACCG
TGGCAGCCTGCCCTAGGTTTTCCTTCGGGTGGGGCCCTGTGGTTATGGTGTGGTGACTCTTTGTCACGGT
GCCCCTGCCACGCCCTGCTTAGTCCACCTGGTGGTTGGGGGTAGGGGAGAAGAGAAGTTACAGGCAGAAA
AAAAGGACTTATCAATGTAACATATTTCTTAGGTGGTTTGTGCATTGCTGTTTGGGCTTGCAAAACTTTA
ATTATTACTTTGATGCAGAGTGGCTGCAGATTGTCACTGCCAGGCCTGATTTAATAGCCTGCTTGCACAA
AGTCCGACAGAGATTGCTTTTGTTGCACTTTCTAACAGCTCGTGATGGTGGCTTTTTTACGTTAAGGAGG
AAACTCTGTGGTTAAACTGTAGCCTAGGTATTTTTAGAGCCGTTACCATGTTAACCGAAATTTCGTACAT
TTCACCTGCAGGATATGCAGTCGTGCTTAGGGCCTTCCTTAAACTCTAACAAAAAATATAATTTAACAGT
TGTTAATACTGTGCTTAGGACCAACTCCATGTTATCAGAAAAGCTACTGACCAAATACTGGACTGCTAAG
AATCCTTTTTTTGGATGGGTGGTACTGTGCCATTAGAGAGTATTTTTTTTTCCTTGATATAAAACGAGTT
GAAGGAACATAACCAAAAGGCTAAAATTGGTTAGTTCTAAAGGTCAGAGCCTGAAGGCAGTGACCCATTT
GTTAATCATTAAGCTTTTCTAAGCCGTCTCTGACAGAATTCTGGCTTTCTGCCACTTCTCTGGTCATTTT
AAACTGCAAATTCTTGTACTGTTTCAGTTTTTAAGTAGGTTTCAAAGGTTATGAGAAAGGCATAACTTGT
TAGCTATTTTTCCTTATCAAACGTCTTTAGGGTTTTGGAAGGCAGAGCTGTTCTGTGTTAAGAGAATCCT
CACAGCATACCCAGCCATACAGCATTTAAAGATGGACTCTTGGGTCCTCTGAAAAGGGTGGATTTCTAGC
TATCATTCCCATGTTACTTAGTTTCCATAGATAAGCAGGATGTGAGGGCTGAGGACACCCACTTAGCCAT
TAGGTATTAGTTCCCAAATCACTGCTATCTCAGGGTAGTTGTCTCCAATAATCCCAGCACTGAAAGTTCA
AAAAACAGGAGCAAAATAACCACAATGTATTTATCATCTTCTGTCATCAGTTATAAAGTGGAAGTACTTT
AAAATATTTTGAATGCATTTTTGTAAAGCCCAGTGAGGTTCCAGTGCTATGACGTTTCATTGCCAGAAAA
CTCAATGCCAGTTTATGCTCTAGTCCATCTGAATAAAAAGTGATCTGTACACCCAAAACACATAAACAGA
ACTAAATTTTATGTAGCCAAGGGACATTAAGCTGCTAAAACATTTGCTTCAATATTGAACATGGAATAGC
TGTCCTCTATTTCTCAAGGGAAAAAATATACAGTCAAACCTTGCTTATCCATAACCCAAACTTCCGGAAG
CCTTAAGTATTTGGAACTGCTCCAAACCCAGAAGAGGGGAGGAGTGAGAGGAATAGAGTGGGGGTGGGAG
AAGTGGGGAGCAGAGAGAGACAGAGAATGAACTAGCGGAAAGCAAGCAAGTCAGCTTTTAGAAGTAGACC
TGAAGCCCTAGCAACACTGAAAAGAGACCTGGAGCTTACATCTGATTGGCTTTCCAGCCAGAAGGAATAG
AGAGCTCTGATTGGCTGGTGATGATGTCTCCAAATAACCAGCCTTTTTCAGGAAAGCAAATTTATGTGGC
AGAAAGGACAAGAGACAGAAGAAGCACGCAAGAAGAAAAGCGAGGAGAACAGAGCAAAAAAAAAAAAAAA
AAAAAAGGAAGATTATTTGTTACAGTGGTGGAGACTGAGACAAAAATGAGAATAACAAGCCTATTTACGT
AACTGCTTACAGTTTACAAAGTGCTTTTACATGTAATCATTGATATTGTCTTTACAAAGACCTGCAGGGC
TCCCAGAAGTTAAATGGCATGCCCCAGGTCACCCAGCTAGTAAGAAAAATAGTGCATGTCTTCTGGCTAA
AAATCTAACACTTTTGATATGGAGCAGGTGTTGTGGAGATAATGATTTAGAGTTGTCCTGTAGGACAGAG
GGAAGCAAATGCTCTGACAGCAGAAAAGAAAATCAGAAGGCACGTCAGCCTGTAGTTTAGCGGGCAATGC
AGACAGGAGTGAAGGGCTCCCTGTTCTTCACGACCACACACCTTGAAAACATAGATATAGGAAACATCTC
TGTGGGTATTTGGAAGGGGAGATGGTTGTGGTACAAATGAAACCTATGTCTAGAGGGCTCAGAGGGCAGT
CCTGAATATATTTCCCTGGGGTGTATCACAGTCGCCTTTCATTTAACACGTAGAAGTTGGATACCTAATT
ATTCCTTCCATCTATCCTTGAAAGCTGTTCCTTCCTCAGGCTTAGTCGACAACATAACCATTCACCCAGT
TGCTCAAGCTAAGAACCTGTAAGTCATCTTTGTCTTAATTTTCTTTCCATGTTTAATTTATCAGCAAGTC
CTGTAGATTCTACTTCTAAAACACACCTTGAATAAGGCTACTCTGTTCATCTCCATAATCACCATTGTTT
TCTCCTTCTGAGCCACTGCAATAACTTGCTATTTGGTTTCAATACTTTCTGGCACCCTGTCTTCCCCAGC
TCTTGCCTCCTTCCCTTGAAATCCATTCTCTGGACTATGCCATCCTGCTTAAAACATGCCTGAGAATAAT
TCAAAATCCTTCCCAGGATCTGGCCCCAGTTTAATTTGCCTCACTCTGCCTAGGACTCACTGTTCTAGCT
ATGGAGGCCTCCTTTTTGTTATCAGAACACAGCACAGTCTTTCCAGCTGAAGAGACTTAAATATTTTGCT
GGTCCCTGTCTCCATGTTATCACATGGCTAGCTCTTTCTCCTATCTCATGCTATCTACACAGACAGTCCT
ACTCTCACAAGCTGTGTGAGAGTTCCCTTCATTCTCATAGAACCTTTTTATTAACTTTCTGTGACCTCTC
AAACTGAAATTACTTATGTTTTTATTTGATTCCTTGTTTATCATCGTCTTTTTATATGACTTCCCCCTAC
TAGTAATCAAACTCCATTAAGACAAGGATCAGGTCAATTGCCCTCATCACTGTATCCCCAGAGCTTACAA
CGTGGTACACAGGAGATACTCAATAACTATGTGTCGAATGAATAAGTGAATAAATATCAGGGAATTAACA
TACCCTACATGTTACATAGTACCATGCATCAGTGGAGCCATGGATATGAGACACTGTGTTTCCTGTTTGT
AACCTGTTATTTGTTAATTCCTGTCAGAGTTGAGAGCTCTGATAGTAGCTGCCATCATCTGGGGAGTTCT
ATGGAATCTTGCCACCATGAGTTCTGGAAAAGGGAATCTGTTTGTGTTGGGACTTGAGGGATGGTATAAA
TTAACTCCCAAGGTTTATTAGTAGTAAACAATTAAAATCCACCCTGAAATTGGAGCTTTACTAAAGATGG
CTATTTTGTAGCATGTAGGAAATTACGATATTGGTTTACCTCCTAGGATTCAAAAAGCATTCATTCTCTT
TTGGAGCCAGAAAAGGAGAGGTATGTCTCCTAACAGAACTGTGCTGGGTTTTTTTTTGTTATTGTTGTTT
TCTTTTTTTGACAG
Features (pLannotate 1.2.2; 13 found; start..end, strand, type, name):
     48..244     +  promoter       SV40 promoter: SV40 early promoter
    280..1932    +  CDS            luciferase: firefly luciferase; luc+; enhanced luc+ version of the luciferase gene
   1973..2094    -  polyA_signal   SV40 poly(A) signal: SV40 polyadenylation signal
   2117..2185    -  CDS            large T antigen (fragment): large T antigen from SV40 (simian virus 40)
   2201..2333    +  CDS            TcR (fragment): tetracycline efflux protein; tet; confers resistance to tetracycline
   2513..3101    -  rep_origin     ori: high-copy-number ColE1/pMB1/pBR322/pUC origin of replication
   3272..4132    -  CDS            AmpR: β-lactamase; bla; confers resistance to ampicillin, carbenicillin, and related antibiotics
   4133..4237    -  promoter       AmpR promoter: bla
   4264..4692    +  rep_origin     f1 ori (sequence partly withheld): f1 bacteriophage origin of replication; arrow indicates direction of (+) strand synthesis
   4724..4791    -  CDS            lacZα (fragment): LacZα fragment of β-galactosidase; lacZ fragment
   4850..4898    +  polyA_signal   poly(A) signal: synthetic polyadenylation signal
   4912..5003    +  misc_feature   pause site: RNA polymerase II transcriptional pause signal from the human α2 globin gene
   7526..7542    +  promoter       ARG4 promoter (fragment): S. cerevisiae ARG4
