[The description below was written by a language model from this plasmid's Addgene catalogue record and pLannotate feature annotations shown in this document.]
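Description:
pGL3-Promoter-hPE(+)-Luc is a firefly luciferase reporter plasmid built on the Promega pGL3-Promoter backbone and designed to test the enhancer activity of a human PTEN enhancer element (PE) in mammalian cells. It is propagated in E. coli as a high-copy plasmid through a ColE1/pUC-type origin and selected with ampicillin via the β-lactamase gene and its own promoter. An f1 bacteriophage origin is also present. There is no mammalian selection marker, so the plasmid suits transient transfection assays.

The reporter unit consists of the SV40 early promoter driving the enhanced luc+ firefly luciferase coding sequence, terminated by the SV40 polyadenylation signal. This promoter lacks its own enhancer and so gives modest basal expression, and increases in luciferase signal can be attributed to a cloned regulatory fragment. The roughly 4.4 kb human PE sequence was inserted at a KpnI site retained on both flanks, in the forward (+) orientation. In the feature table it corresponds to the large unannotated stretch lying between the upstream pause site and the SV40 promoter across the circular junction. The synthetic poly(A) signal and the RNA polymerase II pause site from the human α2 globin gene sit upstream of the insert to block read-through transcription from the backbone that would otherwise inflate background. The short hits to large T antigen, TcR and lacZα are backbone remnants, and the tiny yeast ARG4 promoter match inside the insert region is most likely a chance annotation. The sequenced record is 9,367 nt, a few bases shorter than the catalogued total size. The "(+)" in the name indicates that orientation was a tested variable, though no reverse-orientation construct appears in this record.
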