Addgene plasmid #172003: pGL3-Promoter-hPE(+)-Luc
Purpose: Luciferase Reporter for Human PTEN Enhancer PE - Forward Orientation
Depositing lab: Daniel Herranz. Publication: A Tumor Suppressor Enhancer of PTEN in T-cell development and leukemia. Tottone L, Lancho O, Loh JW, Singh A, Kimura S, Roels J, Kuchmiy A, Strubbe S, Lawlor MA, da Silva-Diz V, Luo S, Gachet S, Garcia-Prieto CA, Hagelaar R, Esteller M, Meijerink JPP, Soulier J, Taghon T, Van Vlierberghe P, Mullighan CG, Khiabanian H, Rocha PP, Herranz D. Blood Cancer Discov. 2021 Jan;2(1):92-109. doi: 10.1158/2643-3230.BCD-20-0201. Epub 2020 Nov 24. PubMed 33458694.
Backbone
  Vector backbone: pGL3-Promoter
  Backbone manufacturer: Promega
  Backbone size w/o insert (bp): 5010
  Total vector size (bp): 9374
  Vector type: Mammalian Expression, Bacterial Expression, Luciferase
Growth in bacteria
  Bacterial resistance: Ampicillin, 100 μg/mL
  Growth temperature: 37°C
  Growth strain: DH5alpha
  Copy number: High Copy
Gene/Insert
  Gene/Insert name: Human PE sequence (hPE) (alt name: Human PTEN Enhancer sequence (hPE))
  Species: H. sapiens (human)
  Insert size (bp): 4364
  Promoter: SV40 Promoter
  Cloning method: Restriction Enzyme; 5′ cloning site KpnI (not destroyed); 3′ cloning site KpnI (not destroyed)
  Sequencing primers: 5′ agtactaacatacgctctcc
Terms and licenses: Academic/Nonprofit Terms; Industry Terms: Not Available to Industry
How to cite: pGL3-Promoter-hPE(+)-Luc was a gift from Daniel Herranz (Addgene plasmid # 172003 ; http://n2t.net/addgene:172003 ; RRID:Addgene_172003)
