>Addgene plasmid #172003 | pGL3-Promoter-hPE(+)-Luc | depositor partial sequence | sequence record 333604 | Human PE sequence (hPE) cloned using KpnI
GGTACCCTCCTCTATAAAATGTGGATTTTAAGTAGGCTATTATAGAGGATGATGTGAGGATTTTAAAAGA
CCATGCATCAAAAGTACCTAAGATGAAGCCTGATTTAAGAATGAGCTCAGCAAATGCTAGCTCATTTCCT
TGGATTAGCCTTTCTACACTGACCCAAGGCTTGCAAGGCAAAGCAAAACTAAATAAAAGCAAAATGAAGT
TAAAAAGCCCAAACAAATAAAAACCAATTTGTTAATTGGGTGTTGGTGGATAAAAAGACTCTGAAAGTAC
ATCCAGTCAAATTTGAATTTCAGGTAAACTATGAAATTATTTGTAGTATAAGTATATAAGTATGTAGTGT
AAGTATCCCAAGCATTGCATGGGATATACTTACACTCACTAAATTCTTCACTGTTTATTCAAAATTCCAA
TTTAACTGGATGTCAGGTATTTCTATTTATTAAACCCGGCAGCCTAGACATGGTAGAATTTAGTAAGCCC
AGACATGACAGACTCCTGAATAGCCAAGGCACAGAATTCAAAAGAGTCAAATGTGTTTCCAACTTGCTAA
CTGCAAAAGCATCAAGGAAAAGGTTGACCCCACCCTCTCTGTCTCTGCCAAGCAAAGAGCCCAGATGGGA
AACCCCAGGTGAGTGATTTAGCCTCCTGTGCATACTCTATGGGATCCTGGTGCAGAGGTTGCTGGGAAAA
CCGTGGCAGCCTGCCCTAGGTTTTCCTTCGGGTGGGGCCCTGTGGTTATGGTGTGGTGACTCTTTGTCAC
GGTGCCCCTGCCACGCCCTGCTTAGTCCACCTGGTGGTTGGGGGTAGGGGAGAAGAGAAGTTACAGGCAG
AAAAAAAGGACTTATCAATGTAACATATTTCTTAGGTGGTTTGTGCATTGCTGTTTGGGCTTGCAAAACT
TTAATTATTACTTTGATGCAGAGTGGCTGCAGATTGTCACTGCCAGGCCTGATTTAATAGCCTGCTTGCA
CAAAGTCCGACAGAGATTGCTTTTGTTGCACTTTCTAACAGCTCGTGATGGTGGCTTTTTTACGTTAAGG
AGGAAACTCTGTGGTTAAACTGTAGCCTAGGTATTTTTAGAGCCGTTACCATGTTAACCGAAATTTCGTA
CATTTCACCTGCAGGATATGCAGTCGTGCTTAGGGCCTTCCTTAAACTCTAACAAAAAATATAATTTAAC
AGTTGTTAATACTGTGCTTAGGACCAACTCCATGTTATCAGAAAAGCTACTGACCAAATACTGGACTGCT
AAGAATCCTTTTTTTGGATGGGTGGTACTGTGCCATTAGAGAGTATTTTTTTTTCCTTGATATAAAACGA
GTTGAAGGAACATAACCAAAAGGCTAAAATTGGTTAGTTCTAAAGGTCAGAGCCTGAAGGCAGTGACCCA
TTTGTTAATCATTAAGCTTTTCTAAGCCGTCTCTGACAGAATTCTGGCTTTCTGCCACTTCTCTGGTCAT
TTTAAACTGCAAATTCTTGTACTGTTTCAGTTTTTAAGTAGGTTTCAAAGGTTATGAGAAAGGCATAACT
TGTTAGCTATTTTTCCTTATCAAACGTCTTTAGGGTTTTGGAAGGCAGAGCTGTTCTGTGTTAAGAGAAT
CCTCACAGCATACCCAGCCATACAGCATTTAAAGATGGACTCTTGGGTCCTCTGAAAAGGGTGGATTTCT
AGCTATCATTCCCATGTTACTTAGTTTCCATAGATAAGCAGGATGTGAGGGCTGAGGACACCCACTTAGC
CATTAGGTATTAGTTCCCAAATCACTGCTATCTCAGGGTAGTTGTCTCCAATAATCCCAGCACTGAAAGT
TCAAAAAACAGGAGCAAAATAACCACAATGTATTTATCATCTTCTGTCATCAGTTATAAAGTGGAAGTAC
TTTAAAATATTTTGAATGCATTTTTGTAAAGCCCAGTGAGGTTCCAGTGCTATGACGTTTCATTGCCAGA
AAACTCAATGCCAGTTTATGCTCTAGTCCATCTGAATAAAAAGTGATCTGTACACCCAAAACACATAAAC
AGAACTAAATTTTATGTAGCCAAGGGACATTAAGCTGCTAAAACATTTGCTTCAATATTGAACATGGAAT
AGCTGTCCTCTATTTCTCAAGGGAAAAAATATACAGTCAAACCTTGCTTATCCATAACCCAAACTTCCGG
AAGCCTTAAGTATTTGGAACTGCTCCAAACCCAGAAGAGGGGAGGAGTGAGAGGAATAGAGTGGGGGTGG
GAGAAGTGGGGAGCAGAGAGAGACAGAGAATGAACTAGCGGAAAGCAAGCAAGTCAGCTTTTAGAAGTAG
ACCTGAAGCCCTAGCAACACTGAAAAGAGACCTGGAGCTTACATCTGATTGGCTTTCCAGCCAGAAGGAA
TAGAGAGCTCTGATTGGCTGGTGATGATGTCTCCAAATAACCAGCCTTTTTCAGGAAAGCAAATTTATGT
GGCAGAAAGGACAAGAGACAGAAGAAGCACGCAAGAAGAAAAGCGAGGAGAACAGAGCAAAAAAAAAAAA
AAAAAAAAAAGGAAGATTATTTGTTACAGTGGTGGAGACTGAGACAAAAATGAGAATAACAAGCCTATTT
ACGTAACTGCTTACAGTTTACAAAGTGCTTTTACATGTAATCATTGATATTGTCTTTACAAAGACCTGCA
GGGCTCCCAGAAGTTAAATGGCATGCCCCAGGTCACCCAGCTAGTAAGAAAAATAGTGCATGTCTTCTGG
CTAAAAATCTAACACTTTTGATATGGAGCAGGTGTTGTGGAGATAATGATTTAGAGTTGTCCTGTAGGAC
AGAGGGAAGCAAATGCTCTGACAGCAGAAAAGAAAATCAGAAGGCACGTCAGCCTGTAGTTTAGCGGGCA
ATGCAGACAGGAGTGAAGGGCTCCCTGTTCTTCACGACCACACACCTTGAAAACATAGATATAGGAAACA
TCTCTGTGGGTATTTGGAAGGGGAGATGGTTGTGGTACAAATGAAACCTATGTCTAGAGGGCTCAGAGGG
CAGTCCTGAATATATTTCCCTGGGGTGTATCACAGTCGCCTTTCATTTAACACGTAGAAGTTGGATACCT
AATTATTCCTTCCATCTATCCTTGAAAGCTGTTCCTTCCTCAGGCTTAGTCGACAACATAACCATTCACC
CAGTTGCTCAAGCTAAGAACCTGTAAGTCATCTTTGTCTTAATTTTCTTTCCATGTTTAATTTATCAGCA
AGTCCTGTAGATTCTACTTCTAAAACACACCTTGAATAAGGCTACTCTGTTCATCTCCATAATCACCATT
GTTTTCTCCTTCTGAGCCACTGCAATAACTTGCTATTTGGTTTCAATACTTTCTGGCACCCTGTCTTCCC
CAGCTCTTGCCTCCTTCCCTTGAAATCCATTCTCTGGACTATGCCATCCTGCTTAAAACATGCCTGAGAA
TAATTCAAAATCCTTCCCAGGATCTGGCCCCAGTTTAATTTGCCTCACTCTGCCTAGGACTCACTGTTCT
AGCTATGGAGGCCTCCTTTTTGTTATCAGAACACAGCACAGTCTTTCCAGCTGAAGAGACTTAAATATTT
TGCTGGTCCCTGTCTCCATGTTATCACATGGCTAGCTCTTTCTCCTATCTCATGCTATCTACACAGACAG
TCCTACTCTCACAAGCTGTGTGAGAGTTCCCTTCATTCTCATAGAACCTTTTTATTAACTTTCTGTGACC
TCTCAAACTGAAATTACTTATGTTTTTATTTGATTCCTTGTTTATCATCGTCTTTTTATATGACTTCCCC
CTACTAGTAATCAAACTCCATTAAGACAAGGATCAGGTCAATTGCCCTCATCACTGTATCCCCAGAGCTT
ACAACGTGGTACACAGGAGATACTCAATAACTATGTGTCGAATGAATAAGTGAATAAATATCAGGGAATT
AACATACCCTACATGTTACATAGTACCATGCATCAGTGGAGCCATGGATATGAGACACTGTGTTTCCTGT
TTGTAACCTGTTATTTGTTAATTCCTGTCAGAGTTGAGAGCTCTGATAGTAGCTGCCATCATCTGGGGAG
TTCTATGGAATCTTGCCACCATGAGTTCTGGAAAAGGGAATCTGTTTGTGTTGGGACTTGAGGGATGGTA
TAAATTAACTCCCAAGGTTTATTAGTAGTAAACAATTAAAATCCACCCTGAAATTGGAGCTTTACTAAAG
ATGGCTATTTTGTAGCATGTAGGAAATTACGATATTGGTTTACCTCCTAGGATTCAAAAAGCATTCATTC
TCTTTTGGAGCCAGAAAAGGAGAGGTATGTCTCCTAACAGAACTGTGCTGGGTTTTTTTTTGTTATTGTT
GTTTTCTTTTTTTGACAGGGTACC
